Addgene plasmid #249236: pLenti-hRAB23-gRNA3
Purpose: RAB23 CRISPR KO
Depositing lab: Weihong Tan. Depositing organization: Hangzhou Institute of Medicine, Chinese Academy of Sciences. Publication: SPARK-seq: A high-throughput platform for aptamer discovery and kinetic profiling. Luo G, Song J, Fu Y, Jiang Y, Gao Y, Zhong Z, Li L, Wei Y, Jia HR, Guo L, Fu T, Wu Q, Tan W. Science. 2026 Jan;391(6780):eadv6127. doi: 10.1126/science.adv6127. Epub 2026 Jan 1. PubMed 41477891.
Backbone
  Vector backbone: pLenti-sgRNA
  Backbone manufacturer: Eric Lander and David Sabatini, Addgene plasmid #71409
  Vector type: Lentiviral, CRISPR
Growth in bacteria
  Bacterial resistance: Ampicillin, 100 μg/mL
  Growth temperature: 37°C
  Growth strain: NEB Stable
  Copy number: High Copy
Gene/Insert
  Gene/Insert name: RAB23
  gRNA/shRNA sequence: AGAAAGTAGTAGCCGAAGT
  Species: H. sapiens (human)
  Entrez Gene: RAB23 (a.k.a. HSPC137)
  Promoter: U6
  Cloning method: Restriction Enzyme; 5′ cloning site Unknown (unknown if destroyed)
Terms and licenses: Academic/Nonprofit Terms; Industry Terms: Not Available to Industry
How to cite: pLenti-hRAB23-gRNA3 was a gift from Weihong Tan (Addgene plasmid # 249236 ; http://n2t.net/addgene:249236 ; RRID:Addgene_249236)
