[The description below was written by a language model from this plasmid's Addgene catalogue record and pLannotate feature annotations shown in this document.]
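Description:
pLenti-hRAB23-gRNA3 is a 7,290-nt lentiviral CRISPR plasmid built on the pLenti-sgRNA backbone and designed to knock out human RAB23. It carries a single guide RNA cassette in which the human U6 RNA polymerase III promoter drives a RAB23-targeting spacer fused to the Streptococcus pyogenes Cas9 gRNA scaffold. No Cas9 coding sequence is annotated, so the nuclease has to be supplied separately, for example from a Cas9-expressing cell line or a second vector. Downstream of the guide cassette, an EF-1α core promoter drives puromycin N-acetyltransferase, allowing puromycin selection of transduced mammalian cells. A WPRE follows this marker to enhance transcript stability and expression.

The viral framework has the arrangement typical of third-generation, self-inactivating HIV-1 vectors. An RSV promoter replaces the U3 region upstream of a truncated 5' LTR, so genomic RNA can be transcribed in packaging cells independently of Tat. It is followed by the Ψ packaging signal with a gag fragment, the Rev response element for nuclear export of the unspliced genome, and a cPPT/CTS element that aids nuclear import. The ΔU3 3' LTR disables LTR promoter activity after integration. An SV40 polyadenylation signal and SV40 origin lie outside the LTRs.

In bacteria the plasmid is maintained through a high-copy ColE1/pUC-type origin with ampicillin resistance, and it also contains an f1 origin and residual lac, T7 and T3 elements from the parental cloning backbone. The record names a recombination-reducing strain for propagation, consistent with the repeated LTRs. The "gRNA3" in the name suggests it is one of several RAB23 guides, although the record describes only this one. The cloning sites used to insert the guide are not stated.
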