Features (pLannotate 1.2.2; 27 found; start..end, strand, type, name):
      5..231     +  promoter       RSV promoter: Rous sarcoma virus enhancer/promoter
    232..412     +  LTR            5' LTR (truncated): truncated 5' long terminal repeat (LTR) from HIV-1
    459..584     +  misc_feature   HIV-1 Ψ: packaging signal of human immunodeficiency virus type 1
    568..931     +  CDS            HIV-1 gag (fragment): gag protein from human immunodeficiency virus 1; gag
   1077..1310    +  misc_feature   RRE: The Rev response element (RRE) of HIV-1 allows for Rev-dependent mRNA export from the nucleus to the cytoplasm.
   1687..1713    +  CDS            Rev (fragment): human immunodeficiency virus 1 (HIV-1) Rev protein; rev; enhances nuclear export of unspliced and incompletely spliced viral mRNAs
   1717..1957    +  promoter       U6 promoter: RNA polymerase III promoter for human U6 snRNA
   1986..2061    +  misc_RNA       gRNA scaffold: guide RNA scaffold for the Streptococcus pyogenes CRISPR/Cas9 system
   2109..2226    +  misc_feature   cPPT/CTS: central polypurine tract and central termination sequence of HIV-1
   2295..2506    +  promoter       EF-1α core promoter: core promoter for human elongation factor EF-1α
   2532..3131    +  CDS            PuroR (fragment): puromycin N-acetyltransferase; pac from Streptomyces; confers resistance to puromycin
   3147..3735    +  misc_feature   WPRE: woodchuck hepatitis virus posttranscriptional regulatory element
   3786..3805    +  misc_feature   cPPT/CTS (fragment): central polypurine tract and central termination sequence of HIV-1
   3807..4040    +  LTR            3' LTR (ΔU3): self-inactivating 3' long terminal repeat (LTR) from HIV-1
   4118..4239    +  polyA_signal   SV40 poly(A) signal: SV40 polyadenylation signal
   4279..4414    +  rep_origin     SV40 ori: SV40 origin of replication
   4435..4453    -  promoter       T7 promoter: promoter for bacteriophage T7 RNA polymerase
   4461..4616    +  CDS            lacZα (fragment): LacZα fragment of β-galactosidase; lacZ fragment
   4621..5049    +  rep_origin     f1 ori (sequence partly withheld): f1 bacteriophage origin of replication; arrow indicates direction of (+) strand synthesis
   5102..5206    +  promoter       AmpR promoter: bla
   5207..6067    +  CDS            AmpR: β-lactamase; bla; confers resistance to ampicillin, carbenicillin, and related antibiotics
   6238..6826    +  rep_origin     ori: high-copy-number ColE1/pMB1/pBR322/pUC origin of replication
   7009..7101    +  CDS            lacI (fragment): lac repressor; lacI; The lac repressor binds to the lac operator to inhibit transcription in E. coli. This inhibition can be relieved by adding lactose or isopropyl-β-D-thiogalactopyranoside (IPTG).
   7114..7135    +  protein_bind   CAP binding site: CAP binding activates transcription in the presence of cAMP. E. coli catabolite activator protein
   7150..7180    +  promoter       lac promoter: promoter for the E. coli lac operon
   7188..7204    +  protein_bind   lac operator: The lac repressor binds to the lac operator to inhibit transcription in E. coli. This inhibition can be relieved by adding lactose or isopropyl-β-D-thiogalactopyranoside (IPTG). lac repressor encoded by lacI
   7249..7267    +  promoter       T3 promoter: promoter for bacteriophage T3 RNA polymerase
>Addgene plasmid #249236 | pLenti-hRAB23-gRNA3 | addgene full sequence | sequence record 499789 | Addgene NGS Result
TTAATGTAGTCTTATGCAATACTCTTGTAGTCTTGCAACATGGTAACGATGAGTTAGCAACATGCCTTAC
AAGGAGAGAAAAAGCACCGTGCATGCCGATTGGTGGAAGTAAGGTGGTACGATCGTGCCTTATTAGGAAG
GCAACAGACGGGTCTGACATGGATTGGACGAACCACTGAATTGCCGCATTGCAGAGATATTGTATTTAAG
TGCCTAGCTCGATACATAAACGGGTCTCTCTGGTTAGACCAGATCTGAGCCTGGGAGCTCTCTGGCTAAC
TAGGGAACCCACTGCTTAAGCCTCAATAAAGCTTGCCTTGAGTGCTTCAAGTAGTGTGTGCCCGTCTGTT
GTGTGACTCTGGTAACTAGAGATCCCTCAGACCCTTTTAGTCAGTGTGGAAAATCTCTAGCAGTGGCGCC
CGAACAGGGACTTGAAAGCGAAAGGGAAACCAGAGGAGCTCTCTCGACGCAGGACTCGGCTTGCTGAAGC
GCGCACGGCAAGAGGCGAGGGGCGGCGACTGGTGAGTACGCCAAAAATTTTGACTAGCGGAGGCTAGAAG
GAGAGAGATGGGTGCGAGAGCGTCAGTATTAAGCGGGGGAGAATTAGATCGCGATGGGAAAAAATTCGGT
TAAGGCCAGGGGGAAAGAAAAAATATAAATTAAAACATATAGTATGGGCAAGCAGGGAGCTAGAACGATT
CGCAGTTAATCCTGGCCTGTTAGAAACATCAGAAGGCTGTAGACAAATACTGGGACAGCTACAACCATCC
CTTCAGACAGGATCAGAAGAACTTAGATCATTATATAATACAGTAGCAACCCTCTATTGTGTGCATCAAA
GGATAGAGATAAAAGACACCAAGGAAGCTTTAGACAAGATAGAGGAAGAGCAAAACAAAAGTAAGACCAC
CGCACAGCAAGCGGCCGCTGATCTTCAGACCTGGAGGAGGAGATATGAGGGACAATTGGAGAAGTGAATT
ATATAAATATAAAGTAGTAAAAATTGAACCATTAGGAGTAGCACCCACCAAGGCAAAGAGAAGAGTGGTG
CAGAGAGAAAAAAGAGCAGTGGGAATAGGAGCTTTGTTCCTTGGGTTCTTGGGAGCAGCAGGAAGCACTA
TGGGCGCAGCGTCAATGACGCTGACGGTACAGGCCAGACAATTATTGTCTGGTATAGTGCAGCAGCAGAA
CAATTTGCTGAGGGCTATTGAGGCGCAACAGCATCTGTTGCAACTCACAGTCTGGGGCATCAAGCAGCTC
CAGGCAAGAATCCTGGCTGTGGAAAGATACCTAAAGGATCAACAGCTCCTGGGGATTTGGGGTTGCTCTG
GAAAACTCATTTGCACCACTGCTGTGCCTTGGAATGCTAGTTGGAGTAATAAATCTCTGGAACAGATTTG
GAATCACACGACCTGGATGGAGTGGGACAGAGAAATTAACAATTACACAAGCTTAATACACTCCTTAATT
GAAGAATCGCAAAACCAGCAAGAAAAGAATGAACAAGAATTATTGGAATTAGATAAATGGGCAAGTTTGT
GGAATTGGTTTAACATAACAAATTGGCTGTGGTATATAAAATTATTCATAATGATAGTAGGAGGCTTGGT
AGGTTTAAGAATAGTTTTTGCTGTACTTTCTATAGTGAATAGAGTTAGGCAGGGATATTCACCATTATCG
TTTCAGACCCACCTCCCAACCCCGAGGGGACCCAGAGAGGGCCTATTTCCCATGATTCCTTCATATTTGC
ATATACGATACAAGGCTGTTAGAGAGATAATTAGAATTAATTTGACTGTAAACACAAAGATATTAGTACA
AAATACGTGACGTAGAAAGTAATAATTTCTTGGGTAGTTTGCAGTTTTAAAATTATGTTTTAAAATGGAC
TATCATATGCTTACCGTAACTTGAAAGTATTTCGATTTCTTGGCTTTATATATCTTGTGGAAAGGACGAA
ACACCTAGAAAGTAGTAGCCGAAGTGTTTTAGAGCTAGAAATAGCAAGTTAAAATAAGGCTAGTCCGTTA
TCAACTTGAAAAAGTGGCACCGAGTCGGTGCTTTTTTGAATTCTAGATCTTGAGACAAATGGCAGTATTC
ATCCACAATTTTAAAAGAAAAGGGGGGATTGGGGGGTACAGTGCAGGGGAAAGAATAGTAGACATAATAG
CAACAGACATACAAACTAAAGAATTACAAAAACAAATTACAAAAATTCAAAATTTTCGGGTTTATTACAG
GGACAGCAGAGATCCACTTTGGCGCCGGCTCGAGTGGCTCCGGTGCCCGTCAGTGGGCAGAGCGCACATC
GCCCACAGTCCCCGAGAAGTTGGGGGGAGGGGTCGGCAATTGAACCGGTGCCTAGAGAAGGTGGCGCGGG
GTAAACTGGGAAAGTGATGTCGTGTACTGGCTCCGCCTTTTTCCCGAGGGTGGGGGAGAACCGTATATAA
GTGCAGTAGTCGCCGTGAACGTTCTTTTTCGCAACGGGTTTGCCGCCAGAACACAGGTGTCGTGACGCGG
GATCCGCCACCATGACCGAGTACAAGCCCACGGTGCGCCTCGCCACCCGCGACGACGTCCCCAGGGCCGT
ACGCACCCTCGCCGCCGCGTTCGCCGACTACCCCGCCACGCGCCACACCGTCGATCCGGACCGCCACATC
GAGCGGGTCACCGAGCTGCAAGAACTCTTCCTCACGCGCGTCGGGCTCGACATCGGCAAGGTGTGGGTCG
CGGACGACGGCGCCGCGGTGGCGGTCTGGACCACGCCGGAGAGCGTCGAAGCGGGGGCGGTGTTCGCCGA
GATCGGCCCGCGCATGGCCGAGTTGAGCGGTTCCCGGCTGGCCGCGCAGCAACAGATGGAAGGCCTCCTG
GCGCCGCACCGGCCCAAGGAGCCCGCGTGGTTCCTGGCCACCGTCGGAGTCTCGCCCGACCACCAGGGCA
AGGGTCTGGGCAGCGCCGTCGTGCTCCCCGGAGTGGAGGCGGCCGAGCGCGCCGGGGTGCCCGCCTTCCT
GGAGACCTCCGCGCCCCGCAACCTCCCCTTCTACGAGCGGCTCGGCTTCACCGTCACCGCCGACGTCGAG
GTGCCCGAAGGACCGCGCACCTGGTGCATGACCCGCAAGCCCGGTGCCTGAACGCGTTAAGTCGACAATC
AACCTCTGGATTACAAAATTTGTGAAAGATTGACTGGTATTCTTAACTATGTTGCTCCTTTTACGCTATG
TGGATACGCTGCTTTAATGCCTTTGTATCATGCTATTGCTTCCCGTATGGCTTTCATTTTCTCCTCCTTG
TATAAATCCTGGTTGCTGTCTCTTTATGAGGAGTTGTGGCCCGTTGTCAGGCAACGTGGCGTGGTGTGCA
CTGTGTTTGCTGACGCAACCCCCACTGGTTGGGGCATTGCCACCACCTGTCAGCTCCTTTCCGGGACTTT
CGCTTTCCCCCTCCCTATTGCCACGGCGGAACTCATCGCCGCCTGCCTTGCCCGCTGCTGGACAGGGGCT
CGGCTGTTGGGCACTGACAATTCCGTGGTGTTGTCGGGGAAATCATCGTCCTTTCCTTGGCTGCTCGCCT
GTGTTGCCACCTGGATTCTGCGCGGGACGTCCTTCTGCTACGTCCCTTCGGCCCTCAATCCAGCGGACCT
TCCTTCCCGCGGCCTGCTGCCGGCTCTGCGGCCTCTTCCGCGTCTTCGCCTTCGCCCTCAGACGAGTCGG
ATCTCCCTTTGGGCCGCCTCCCCGCGTCGACTTTAAGACCAATGACTTACAAGGCAGCTGTAGATCTTAG
CCACTTTTTAAAAGAAAAGGGGGGACTGGAAGGGCTAATTCACTCCCAACGAAGACAAGATCTGCTTTTT
GCTTGTACTGGGTCTCTCTGGTTAGACCAGATCTGAGCCTGGGAGCTCTCTGGCTAACTAGGGAACCCAC
TGCTTAAGCCTCAATAAAGCTTGCCTTGAGTGCTTCAAGTAGTGTGTGCCCGTCTGTTGTGTGACTCTGG
TAACTAGAGATCCCTCAGACCCTTTTAGTCAGTGTGGAAAATCTCTAGCAGTACGTATAGTAGTTCATGT
CATCTTATTATTCAGTATTTATAACTTGCAAAGAAATGAATATCAGAGAGTGAGAGGAACTTGTTTATTG
CAGCTTATAATGGTTACAAATAAAGCAATAGCATCACAAATTTCACAAATAAAGCATTTTTTTCACTGCA
TTCTAGTTGTGGTTTGTCCAAACTCATCAATGTATCTTATCATGTCTGGCTCTAGCTATCCCGCCCCTAA
CTCCGCCCATCCCGCCCCTAACTCCGCCCAGTTCCGCCCATTCTCCGCCCCATGGCTGACTAATTTTTTT
TATTTATGCAGAGGCCGAGGCCGCCTCGGCCTCTGAGCTATTCCAGAAGTAGTGAGGAGGCTTTTTTGGA
GGCCTAGGGACGTACCCAATTCGCCCTATAGTGAGTCGTATTACGCGCGCTCACTGGCCGTCGTTTTACA
ACGTCGTGACTGGGAAAACCCTGGCGTTACCCAACTTAATCGCCTTGCAGCACATCCCCCTTTCGCCAGC
TGGCGTAATAGCGAAGAGGCCCGCACCGATCGCCCTTCCCAACAGTTGCGCAGCCTGAATGGCGAATGGG
[124 nt withheld, positions 4621-4744]
C
[91 nt withheld, positions 4746-4836]
A
[49 nt withheld, positions 4838-4886]
CCTTTGACGTTGGAGTCCACGTTCTTT
[37 nt withheld, positions 4914-4950]
ACCCTATCTCGGTCTATTCTTTTGATTTATAAGGGATTTTGCCGATTTCGGCCTATTGGTTAAAAAATGA
GCTGATTTAACAAAAATTTAACGCGAATTTTAACAAAATATTAACGCTTACAATTTAGGTGGCACTTTTC
GGGGAAATGTGCGCGGAACCCCTATTTGTTTATTTTTCTAAATACATTCAAATATGTATCCGCTCATGAG
ACAATAACCCTGATAAATGCTTCAATAATATTGAAAAAGGAAGAGTATGAGTATTCAACATTTCCGTGTC
GCCCTTATTCCCTTTTTTGCGGCATTTTGCCTTCCTGTTTTTGCTCACCCAGAAACGCTGGTGAAAGTAA
AAGATGCTGAAGATCAGTTGGGTGCACGAGTGGGTTACATCGAACTGGATCTCAACAGCGGTAAGATCCT
TGAGAGTTTTCGCCCCGAAGAACGTTTTCCAATGATGAGCACTTTTAAAGTTCTGCTATGTGGCGCGGTA
TTATCCCGTATTGACGCCGGGCAAGAGCAACTCGGTCGCCGCATACACTATTCTCAGAATGACTTGGTTG
AGTACTCACCAGTCACAGAAAAGCATCTTACGGATGGCATGACAGTAAGAGAATTATGCAGTGCTGCCAT
AACCATGAGTGATAACACTGCGGCCAACTTACTTCTGACAACGATCGGAGGACCGAAGGAGCTAACCGCT
TTTTTGCACAACATGGGGGATCATGTAACTCGCCTTGATCGTTGGGAACCGGAGCTGAATGAAGCCATAC
CAAACGACGAGCGTGACACCACGATGCCTGTAGCAATGGCAACAACGTTGCGCAAACTATTAACTGGCGA
ACTACTTACTCTAGCTTCCCGGCAACAATTAATAGACTGGATGGAGGCGGATAAAGTTGCAGGACCACTT
CTGCGCTCGGCCCTTCCGGCTGGCTGGTTTATTGCTGATAAATCTGGAGCCGGTGAGCGTGGGTCTCGCG
GTATCATTGCAGCACTGGGGCCAGATGGTAAGCCCTCCCGTATCGTAGTTATCTACACGACGGGGAGTCA
GGCAACTATGGATGAACGAAATAGACAGATCGCTGAGATAGGTGCCTCACTGATTAAGCATTGGTAACTG
TCAGACCAAGTTTACTCATATATACTTTAGATTGATTTAAAACTTCATTTTTAATTTAAAAGGATCTAGG
TGAAGATCCTTTTTGATAATCTCATGACCAAAATCCCTTAACGTGAGTTTTCGTTCCACTGAGCGTCAGA
CCCCGTAGAAAAGATCAAAGGATCTTCTTGAGATCCTTTTTTTCTGCGCGTAATCTGCTGCTTGCAAACA
AAAAAACCACCGCTACCAGCGGTGGTTTGTTTGCCGGATCAAGAGCTACCAACTCTTTTTCCGAAGGTAA
CTGGCTTCAGCAGAGCGCAGATACCAAATACTGTTCTTCTAGTGTAGCCGTAGTTAGGCCACCACTTCAA
GAACTCTGTAGCACCGCCTACATACCTCGCTCTGCTAATCCTGTTACCAGTGGCTGCTGCCAGTGGCGAT
AAGTCGTGTCTTACCGGGTTGGACTCAAGACGATAGTTACCGGATAAGGCGCAGCGGTCGGGCTGAACGG
GGGGTTCGTGCACACAGCCCAGCTTGGAGCGAACGACCTACACCGAACTGAGATACCTACAGCGTGAGCT
ATGAGAAAGCGCCACGCTTCCCGAAGGGAGAAAGGCGGACAGGTATCCGGTAAGCGGCAGGGTCGGAACA
GGAGAGCGCACGAGGGAGCTTCCAGGGGGAAACGCCTGGTATCTTTATAGTCCTGTCGGGTTTCGCCACC
TCTGACTTGAGCGTCGATTTTTGTGATGCTCGTCAGGGGGGCGGAGCCTATGGAAAAACGCCAGCAACGC
GGCCTTTTTACGGTTCCTGGCCTTTTGCTGGCCTTTTGCTCACATGTTCTTTCCTGCGTTATCCCCTGAT
TCTGTGGATAACCGTATTACCGCCTTTGAGTGAGCTGATACCGCTCGCCGCAGCCGAACGACCGAGCGCA
GCGAGTCAGTGAGCGAGGAAGCGGAAGAGCGCCCAATACGCAAACCGCCTCTCCCCGCGCGTTGGCCGAT
TCATTAATGCAGCTGGCACGACAGGTTTCCCGACTGGAAAGCGGGCAGTGAGCGCAACGCAATTAATGTG
AGTTAGCTCACTCATTAGGCACCCCAGGCTTTACACTTTATGCTTCCGGCTCGTATGTTGTGTGGAATTG
TGAGCGGATAACAATTTCACACAGGAAACAGCTATGACCATGATTACGCCAAGCGCGCAATTAACCCTCA
CTAAAGGGAACAAAAGCTGGAGCTGCAAGC
